>Addgene plasmid #219730 | pNK881 | addgene full sequence | sequence record 437069 | Addgene NGS Result
AGTATCAGCCCGTCATACTTGAAGCTAGACAGGCTTATCTTGGACAAGAAGAAGATCGCTTGGCCTCGCG
CGCAGATCAGTTGGAAGAATTTGTCCATTACGTAAAAGGCGAGATCACCAAGGTAGTCGGCAAATAACTG
TCAGACCAAGTTTACTCATATATACTTTAGATTGATTTAAAACTTCATTTTTAATTTAAAAGGATCTAGG
TGAAGATCCTTTTTGATAATCTCATGACCAAAATCCCTTAACGTGAGTTTTCGTTCCACTGAGCGTCAGA
CCCCGTAGAAAAGATCAAAGGATCTTCTTGAGATCCTTTTTTTCTGCGCGTAATCTGCTGCTTGCAAACA
AAAAAACCACCGCTACCAGCGGTGGTTTGTTTGCCGGATCAAGAGCTACCAACTCTTTTTCCGAAGGTAA
CTGGCTTCAGCAGAGCGCAGATACCAAATACTGTTCTTCTAGTGTAGCCGTAGTTAGGCCACCACTTCAA
GAACTCTGTAGCACCGCCTACATACCTCGCTCTGCTAATCCTGTTACCAGTGGCTGCTGCCAGTGGCGAT
AAGTCGTGTCTTACCGGGTTGGACTCAAGACGATAGTTACCGGATAAGGCGCAGCGGTCGGGCTGAACGG
GGGGTTCGTGCACACAGCCCAGCTTGGAGCGAACGACCTACACCGAACTGAGATACCTACAGCGTGAGCT
ATGAGAAAGCGCCACGCTTCCCGAAGGGAGAAAGGCGGACAGGTATCCGGTAAGCGGCAGGGTCGGAACA
GGAGAGCGCACGAGGGAGCTTCCAGGGGGAAACGCCTGGTATCTTTATAGTCCTGTCGGGTTTCGCCACC
TCTGACTTGAGCGTCGATTTTTGTGATGCTCGTCAGGGGGGCGGAGCCTATGGAAAAACGCCAGCAACGC
GGCCTTTTTACGGTTCCTGGCCTTTTGCTGGCCTTTTGCTCACATGTTCTTTCCTGCGTTATCCCCTGAT
TCTGTGGATAACCGTATTACCGCCTTTGAGTGAGCTGATACCGCTCGCCGCAGCCGAACGACCGAGCGCA
GCGAGTCAGTGAGCGAGGAAGCGGAAGAGCGCCCAATACGCAAACCGCCTCTCCCCGCGCGTTGGCCGAT
TCATTAATCACTCTGTGGTCTCAGGAGGCGTGTCGTTTTAGTGAGGATGAGCTAAGCACATACGTCAGGC
AAGACCTCTACAAAACTGGTGTGGGAGCCACCAATCTTGCCTGCCTTGATGAGGTGGCTCCTACACTTGT
TGAAGATAAGATAATAATGTTGAAGATAAGAGGCCAGCCACTTGTGTAGGAGGACCGATGCTGATCTTGC
TGACGTAAGGGATGACGCACAGTCTGCACCTCACATGTAGCTATATAAGGTTTTGCTATTCATTGAAAGC
AGTAGTGACTGATTTGTATATATACTTGAGACCACGAAGTGGCTCTTCAGTGGACGAAAGGGCCTCGTGA
TACGCCTATTTTTATAGGTTAATGTCATGATAATAATGGTTTCTTAGACGTCAGGTGGCACTTTTCGGGG
AAATGTGCGCGGAACCCCTATTTGTTTATTTTTCTAAATACATTCAAATATGTATCCGCTCATGAGACAA
TAACCCTGATAAATGCTTCAATAATATTGAAAAAGGAAGAGTATGCGCTCACGCAACTGGTCCAGAACCT
TGACCGAACGCAGCGGTGGTAACGGCGCAGTGGCGGTTTTCATGGCTTGTTATGACTGTTTTTTTTTGGG
GTACAGTCTATGCCTCGGGCATCCAAGCAGCAAGCGCGTTACGCCGTGGGTCGATGTTTGATGTTATGGA
GCAGCAACGATGTTACGCAGCAGGGCAGTCGCCCTAAAACAAAGTTAAACATCATGAGGGAAGCGGTGAT
CGCCGAAGTATCGACTCAACTATCAGAGGTAGTTGGCGTCATCGAGCGCCATCTCGAACCGACGTTGCTG
GCCGTACATTTGTACGGCTCCGCAGTGGATGGCGGCCTGAAGCCACACAGCGATATTGATTTGCTGGTTA
CGGTGACCGTAAGGCTTGATGAAACAACGCGGCGAGCTTTGATCAACGACCTTTTGGAAACTTCGGCTTC
CCCTGGAGAGAGCGAGATTCTCCGCGCTGTAGAAGTCACCATTGTTGTGCACGACGACATCATTCCGTGG
CGTTATCCAGCTAAGCGCGAACTGCAATTTGGAGAATGGCAGCGCAATGACATTCTTGCAGGTATCTTCG
AGCCAGCCACGATCGACATTGATCTGGCTATCTTGCTGACAAAAGCAAGAGAACATAGCGTTGCCTTGGT
AGGTCCAGCGGCGGAGGAACTCTTTGATCCGGTTCCTGAACAGGATCTATTTGAGGCGCTAAATGAAACC
TTAACGCTATGGAACTCGCCGCCCGACTGGGCTGGCGATGAGCGAAATGTAGTGCTTACGTTGTCCCGCA
TTTGGTACAGCGCAGTAACCGGCAAAATCGCGCCGAAGGATGTCGCTGCCGACTGGGCAATGGAGCGCCT
GCCGGCCC
Features (pLannotate 1.2.2; 8 found; start..end, strand, type, name):
    308..896     +  rep_origin     ori: high-copy-number ColE1/pMB1/pBR322/pUC origin of replication
   1079..1128    +  CDS            lacI (fragment): lac repressor; lacI; The lac repressor binds to the lac operator to inhibit transcription in E. coli. This inhibition can be relieved by adding lactose or isopropyl-β-D-thiogalactopyranoside (IPTG).
   1167..1188    +  promoter       NOS promoter (fragment): nopaline synthase promoter
   1330..1351    +  promoter       CaMV 35S promoter (fragment): strong constitutive promoter from cauliflower mosaic virus
   1548..1652    +  promoter       AmpR promoter: bla
   1643..1723    -  CDS            int (fragment): INT2_ECOLX - Protein inferred from homology: Swiss-Prot protein existence level 3. Putative integrase believed to be involved in the insertion of antibiotic resistance genes into plasmids and transposons. From Escherichia coli.
   1811..1867    +  CDS            GmR (fragment): gentamycin acetyltransferase; aacC1; confers resistance to gentamycin
   1874..134     +  CDS            aadA (across the origin): S3AD_ECOLX - Experimental evidence at protein level: Swiss-Prot protein existence level 1. Mediates bacterial resistance to the antibiotics streptomycin and spectinomycin. From Escherichia coli.
