[The description below was written by a language model from this plasmid's Addgene catalogue record and pLannotate feature annotations shown in this document.]
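Description:
pNK881 is a small MoClo-compatible Level 0 part plasmid that stores a single synthetic plant promoter, MinSyn1556x, as a standardized module for Golden Gate assembly. The record lists a 275 bp synthetic insert in a roughly 2.25 kb "Level 0 promoter-like" backbone, consistent with the 2,528 nt full sequence. The promoter was cloned through BbsI sites that were destroyed in the process. In the MoClo system, a Level 0 promoter part is normally released by a second type IIS enzyme, with defined overhangs, for ordered assembly with coding and terminator parts into a Level 1 transcription unit. The record does not state the flanking sites or overhangs.

The plasmid is propagated in E. coli from a high-copy ColE1/pUC-type origin. It is selected with spectinomycin through an aadA (streptomycin/spectinomycin adenylyltransferase) gene, which spans the numbering origin of the circular sequence and lies downstream of an annotated AmpR (bla) promoter. The short integrase and gentamicin acetyltransferase fragments next to it are most likely remnants of the integron context from which the aadA cassette derives, not functional genes. The lacI fragment is similarly a brief homology hit.

Within the region that plausibly corresponds to the insert, the annotation detects 22 bp matches to the NOS and CaMV 35S promoters. This fits a minimal synthetic promoter built from short motifs of known plant promoters, although the record does not describe its design. The plasmid carries no reporter, coding sequence, terminator or plant selection marker, so it is a parts donor rather than an expression vector. It belongs to a collection used to compare plant promoter activity systematically in Nicotiana expression systems.
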