Addgene plasmid #219730: pNK881
Purpose: MoClo-compatible Level 0 - promoter vector carrying promoter MinSyn1556x
Depositing lab: Alexander Mishin. Depositing organization: Planta LLC. Publication: Systematic Comparison of Plant Promoters in Nicotiana spp. Expression Systems. Shakhova ES, Markina NM, Mitiouchkina T, Bugaeva EN, Karataeva TA, Palkina KA, Fakhranurova LI, Yampolsky IV, Sarkisyan KS, Mishin AS. Int J Mol Sci. 2022 Dec 6;23(23):15441. doi: 10.3390/ijms232315441. PubMed 36499768.
Backbone
  Vector backbone: Level 0 - promoter -like
  Backbone size w/o insert (bp): 2251
  Vector type: Plant Expression, Synthetic Biology
Growth in bacteria
  Bacterial resistance: Spectinomycin, 50 μg/mL
  Growth temperature: 37°C
  Growth strain: DH5alpha
  Copy number: High Copy
Gene/Insert
  Gene/Insert name: promoter MinSyn1556x
  Species: Synthetic
  Insert size (bp): 275
  Promoter: MinSyn1556x
  Cloning method: Restriction Enzyme; 5′ cloning site BbsI (destroyed during cloning); 3′ cloning site BbsI (destroyed during cloning)
  Sequencing primers: 5′ gagcgaggaagcggaagagcgccc; 3′ accattattatcatgacattaacc
Terms and licenses: Academic/Nonprofit Terms; Industry Terms: Not Available to Industry
How to cite: pNK881 was a gift from Alexander Mishin (Addgene plasmid # 219730 ; http://n2t.net/addgene:219730 ; RRID:Addgene_219730)
